Addgene plasmid #158381: MAC-ACE2
Purpose: MAC-tagged gene expression
Depositing lab: Markku Varjosalo. Depositing organization: University of Helsinki, Institute of Biotechnology. Publication: Combined proximity labeling and affinity purification-mass spectrometry workflow for mapping and visualizing protein interaction networks. Liu X, Salokas K, Weldatsadik RG, Gawriyski L, Varjosalo M. Nat Protoc. 2020 Aug 10. pii: 10.1038/s41596-020-0365-x. doi: 10.1038/s41596-020-0365-x. PubMed 32778839.
Backbone
  Vector backbone: MAC-tag-C (#108077)
  Vector type: Mammalian Expression
Growth in bacteria
  Bacterial resistance: Ampicillin, 100 μg/mL
  Growth temperature: 37°C
  Growth strain: DH5alpha
  Copy number: High Copy
Gene/Insert
  Gene/Insert name: ACE2
  Species: H. sapiens (human)
  Entrez Gene: ACE2 (a.k.a. ACEH)
  Tag / fusion protein: MAC-tag (C terminal on backbone)
  Cloning method: Gateway Cloning
Terms and licenses: Academic/Nonprofit Terms; Industry Terms
How to cite: MAC-ACE2 was a gift from Markku Varjosalo (Addgene plasmid # 158381 ; http://n2t.net/addgene:158381 ; RRID:Addgene_158381)
