[The description below was written by a language model from this plasmid's Addgene catalogue record and pLannotate feature annotations shown in this document.]
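Description:
MAC-ACE2 is a mammalian expression plasmid carrying human ACE2 in the MAC-tag-C Gateway destination backbone, so the protein is produced with a C-terminal MAC-tag. It is propagated in E. coli through a high-copy ColE1/pUC-type origin and selected with ampicillin (AmpR under its own bla promoter). The backbone also contains fragments of an f1 origin and lac regulatory sequences.

The expression cassette is driven by the CMV immediate-early enhancer and promoter, followed by short tet operator-like elements. These suggest that transcription can be held off by a Tet repressor and induced with tetracycline or doxycycline in suitable host cells. The ACE2 coding sequence lies between attB1 and attB2 sites, which are the scars left by Gateway recombination. Downstream on the same strand is a region annotated as E. coli birA, followed by a bGH polyadenylation signal. The biotin ligase is the proximity-labeling part of the tag. The feature table does not separately annotate any affinity or epitope elements, and the stretch between attB2 and birA is unannotated, so the full composition of the tag cannot be read from the record.

After the expression cassette comes an FRT site directly upstream of a hygromycin resistance gene that has an SV40 poly(A) signal but no complete annotated promoter. This layout is typical of FLP-mediated single-copy integration into a genomic FRT landing site, where integration activates HygR and allows selection of isogenic stable lines.

The stated purpose is MAC-tagged gene expression, and the associated publication describes a workflow combining affinity purification and proximity labeling with mass spectrometry. In that context the construct would be used to map ACE2 protein interaction partners.
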