Features (pLannotate 1.2.2; 24 found; start..end, strand, type, name):
      1..380     +  enhancer       CMV enhancer: human cytomegalovirus immediate early enhancer
    381..584     +  promoter       CMV promoter: human cytomegalovirus (CMV) immediate early promoter
    586..605     +  promoter       PLtetO-1 promoter (fragment): modified phage lambda PL promoter with tet operator sites (Lutz and Bujard, 1997)
    607..626     +  promoter       PLtetO-1 promoter (fragment): modified phage lambda PL promoter with tet operator sites (Lutz and Bujard, 1997)
    634..667     +  promoter       TRE3GV promoter (fragment): 3rd-generation Tet-responsive promoter that can be activated by binding of Tet-On® 3G, optimized for retroviral and lentiviral vectors
    802..826     +  protein_bind   attB1: mutant version of attB; recombination site for the Gateway® BP reaction BP Clonase™
    832..3246    +  CDS            ACE2: ACE2_HUMAN - Experimental evidence at protein level: Swiss-Prot protein existence level 1. [Isoform 2]: (Microbial infection) Non-functional as a receptor for human coronavirus SARS-CoV-2. From Homo sapiens (Human).
   3248..3272    -  protein_bind   attB2: mutant version of attB; recombination site for the Gateway® BP reaction BP Clonase™
   3460..4419    +  CDS            birA: BIRA_ECOLI - Also known as bioR, dhbB. Experimental evidence at protein level: Swiss-Prot protein existence level 1. Acts both as a biotin--[acetyl-CoA-carboxylase] ligase and a biotin-operon repressor. In the presence of ATP, BirA activates biotin to form the BirA-biotinyl-5'-adenylate (BirA-bio-5'-AMP or holoBirA) complex. HoloBirA can either transfer the biotinyl moiety to the biotin carboxyl carrier protein (BCCP) subunit of acetyl-CoA carboxylase, or bind to the biotin operator site and inhibit transcription of the operon. From Escherichia coli (strain K12).
   4469..4693    +  polyA_signal   bGH poly(A) signal: bovine growth hormone polyadenylation signal
   4697..4718    +  promoter       SV40 promoter (fragment): SV40 enhancer and early promoter
   4739..4972    +  rep_origin     f1 ori (fragment) (sequence partly withheld): f1 bacteriophage origin of replication; arrow indicates direction of (+) strand synthesis
   4977..5024    +  protein_bind   FRT: FLP-mediated recombination occurs in the 8-bp core sequence TCTAGAAA (Turan and Bode, 2011). FLP recombinase from the Saccharomyces cerevisiae 2μ plasmid
   5032..6054    +  CDS            HygR: aminoglycoside phosphotransferase from E. coli; aph(4)-Ia; confers resistance to hygromycin
   6064..6189    +  CDS            ble (fragment): BLE_KLEPN - Experimental evidence at protein level: Swiss-Prot protein existence level 1. Binding protein with a strong affinity to the bleomycin family of antibiotics. Binds to CL990; an antimitotic-antibiotic compound. From Klebsiella pneumoniae.
   6184..6305    +  polyA_signal   SV40 poly(A) signal: SV40 polyadenylation signal
   6378..6394    -  protein_bind   lac operator: The lac repressor binds to the lac operator to inhibit transcription in E. coli. This inhibition can be relieved by adding lactose or isopropyl-β-D-thiogalactopyranoside (IPTG). lac repressor encoded by lacI
   6402..6432    -  promoter       lac promoter: promoter for the E. coli lac operon
   6447..6468    -  protein_bind   CAP binding site: CAP binding activates transcription in the presence of cAMP. E. coli catabolite activator protein
   6481..6573    -  CDS            lacI (fragment): lac repressor; lacI; The lac repressor binds to the lac operator to inhibit transcription in E. coli. This inhibition can be relieved by adding lactose or isopropyl-β-D-thiogalactopyranoside (IPTG).
   6756..7344    -  rep_origin     ori: high-copy-number ColE1/pMB1/pBR322/pUC origin of replication
   7515..8375    -  CDS            AmpR: β-lactamase; bla; confers resistance to ampicillin, carbenicillin, and related antibiotics
   8376..8480    -  promoter       AmpR promoter: bla
   8539..8591    -  misc_feature   bom (fragment): basis of mobility region from pBR322
>Addgene plasmid #158381 | MAC-ACE2 | addgene full sequence | sequence record 309552 | Addgene NGS Result
GACATTGATTATTGACTAGTTATTAATAGTAATCAATTACGGGGTCATTAGTTCATAGCCCATATATGGA
GTTCCGCGTTACATAACTTACGGTAAATGGCCCGCCTGGCTGACCGCCCAACGACCCCCGCCCATTGACG
TCAATAATGACGTATGTTCCCATAGTAACGCCAATAGGGACTTTCCATTGACGTCAATGGGTGGAGTATT
TACGGTAAACTGCCCACTTGGCAGTACATCAAGTGTATCATATGCCAAGTACGCCCCCTATTGACGTCAA
TGACGGTAAATGGCCCGCCTGGCATTATGCCCAGTACATGACCTTATGGGACTTTCCTACTTGGCAGTAC
ATCTACGTATTAGTCATCGCTATTACCATGGTGATGCGGTTTTGGCAGTACATCAATGGGCGTGGATAGC
GGTTTGACTCACGGGGATTTCCAAGTCTCCACCCCATTGACGTCAATGGGAGTTTGTTTTGGCACCAAAA
TCAACGGGACTTTCCAAAATGTCGTAACAACTCCGCCCCATTGACGCAAATGGGCGGTAGGCGTGTACGG
TGGGAGGTCTATATAAGCAGAGCTCTCCCTATCAGTGATAGAGATCTCCCTATCAGTGATAGAGATCGTC
GACGAGCTCGTTTAGTGAACCGTCAGATCGCCTGGAGACGCCATCCACGCTGTTTTGACCTCCATAGAAG
ACACCGGGACCGATCCAGCCTCCGGACTCTAGCGTTTAAACTTAAGCTTGGTACCGAGCTCGGATCCACT
AGTCCAGTGTGGTGGAATTCTGCAGATATCAACAAGTTTGTACAAAAAAGCAGGCTCCACCATGTCAAGC
TCTTCCTGGCTCCTTCTCAGCCTTGTTGCTGTAACTGCTGCTCAGTCCACCATTGAGGAACAGGCCAAGA
CATTTTTGGACAAGTTTAACCACGAAGCCGAAGACCTGTTCTATCAAAGTTCACTTGCTTCTTGGAATTA
TAACACCAATATTACTGAAGAGAATGTCCAAAACATGAATAATGCTGGGGACAAATGGTCTGCCTTTTTA
AAGGAACAGTCCACACTTGCCCAAATGTATCCACTACAAGAAATTCAGAATCTCACAGTCAAGCTTCAGC
TGCAGGCTCTTCAGCAAAATGGGTCTTCAGTGCTCTCAGAAGACAAGAGCAAACGGTTGAACACAATTCT
AAATACAATGAGCACCATCTACAGTACTGGAAAAGTTTGTAACCCAGATAATCCACAAGAATGCTTATTA
CTTGAACCAGGTTTGAATGAAATAATGGCAAACAGTTTAGACTACAATGAGAGGCTCTGGGCTTGGGAAA
GCTGGAGATCTGAGGTCGGCAAGCAGCTGAGGCCATTATATGAAGAGTATGTGGTCTTGAAAAATGAGAT
GGCAAGAGCAAATCATTATGAGGACTATGGGGATTATTGGAGAGGAGACTATGAAGTAAATGGGGTAGAT
GGCTATGACTACAGCCGCGGCCAGTTGATTGAAGATGTGGAACATACCTTTGAAGAGATTAAACCATTAT
ATGAACATCTTCATGCCTATGTGAGGGCAAAGTTGATGAATGCCTATCCTTCCTATATCAGTCCAATTGG
ATGCCTCCCTGCTCATTTGCTTGGTGATATGTGGGGTAGATTTTGGACAAATCTGTACTCTTTGACAGTT
CCCTTTGGACAGAAACCAAACATAGATGTTACTGATGCAATGGTGGACCAGGCCTGGGATGCACAGAGAA
TATTCAAGGAGGCCGAGAAGTTCTTTGTATCTGTTGGTCTTCCTAATATGACTCAAGGATTCTGGGAAAA
TTCCATGCTAACGGACCCAGGAAATGTTCAGAAAGCAGTCTGCCATCCCACAGCTTGGGACCTGGGGAAG
GGCGACTTCAGGATCCTTATGTGCACAAAGGTGACAATGGACGACTTCCTGACAGCTCATCATGAGATGG
GGCATATCCAGTATGATATGGCATATGCTGCACAACCTTTTCTGCTAAGAAATGGAGCTAATGAAGGATT
CCATGAAGCTGTTGGGGAAATCATGTCACTTTCTGCAGCCACACCTAAGCATTTAAAATCCATTGGTCTT
CTGTCACCCGATTTTCAAGAAGACAATGAAACAGAAATAAACTTCCTGCTCAAACAAGCACTCACGATTG
TTGGGACTCTGCCATTTACTTACATGTTAGAGAAGTGGAGGTGGATGGTCTTTAAAGGGGAAATTCCCAA
AGACCAGTGGATGAAAAAGTGGTGGGAGATGAAGCGAGAGATAGTTGGGGTGGTGGAACCTGTGCCCCAT
GATGAAACATACTGTGACCCCGCATCTCTGTTCCATGTTTCTAATGATTACTCATTCATTCGATATTACA
CAAGGACCCTTTACCAATTCCAGTTTCAAGAAGCACTTTGTCAAGCAGCTAAACATGAAGGCCCTCTGCA
CAAATGTGACATCTCAAACTCTACAGAAGCTGGACAGAAACTGTTCAATATGCTGAGGCTTGGAAAATCA
GAACCCTGGACCCTAGCATTGGAAAATGTTGTAGGAGCAAAGAACATGAATGTAAGGCCACTGCTCAACT
ACTTTGAGCCCTTATTTACCTGGCTGAAAGACCAGAACAAGAATTCTTTTGTGGGATGGAGTACCGACTG
GAGTCCATATGCAGACCAAAGCATCAAAGTGAGGATAAGCCTAAAATCAGCTCTTGGAGATAAAGCATAT
GAATGGAACGACAATGAAATGTACCTGTTCCGATCATCTGTTGCATATGCTATGAGGCAGTACTTTTTAA
AAGTAAAAAATCAGATGATTCTTTTTGGGGAGGAGGATGTGCGAGTGGCTAATTTGAAACCAAGAATCTC
CTTTAATTTCTTTGTCACTGCACCTAAAAATGTGTCTGATATCATTCCTAGAACTGAAGTTGAAAAGGCC
ATCAGGATGTCCCGGAGCCGTATCAATGATGCTTTCCGTCTGAATGACAACAGCCTAGAGTTTCTGGGGA
TACAGCCAACACTTGGACCTCCTAACCAGCCCCCTGTTTCCATATGGCTGATTGTTTTTGGAGTTGTGAT
GGGAGTGATAGTGGTTGGCATTGTCATCCTGATCTTCACTGGGATCAGAGATCGGAAGAAGAAAAATAAA
GCAAGAAGTGGAGAAAATCCTTATGCCTCCATCGATATTAGCAAAGGAGAAAATAATCCAGGATTCCAAA
ACACTGATGATGTTCAGACCTCCTTTGACCCAGCTTTCTTGTACAAAGTGGTTGATATCAAGGCCGCCGA
CATCACCAGCCTGTACAAGAAAGTGGGGTGGAGCCATCCCCAGTTCGAGAAGGGCGGAGGATCTGGCGGC
GGAAGCGGCGGAGGAAGCTGGTCCCACCCTCAGTTTGAGAAAGGCACCGAGCTGGGCAGCACCATGGCCA
GCTACCCCTACGACGTGCCCGACTACGCCAAGGACAACACCGTGCCCCTGAAGCTGATCGCCCTGCTGGC
CAACGGCGAGTTCCACTCTGGCGAGCAGCTGGGCGAGACACTGGGCATGAGCAGAGCCGCCATCAACAAG
CACATCCAGACCCTGCGGGACTGGGGCGTGGACGTGTTCACAGTGCCCGGCAAGGGCTACAGCCTGCCCG
AGCCCATCCAGCTGCTGAACGCCAAGCAGATCCTGGGCCAGCTGGATGGCGGATCTGTGGCCGTGCTGCC
CGTGATCGACAGCACCAACCAGTATCTGCTCGACCGGATCGGCGAGCTGAAGTCCGGCGACGCCTGTATC
GCCGAGTACCAGCAGGCCGGCAGAGGCGGCAGGGGCAGAAAGTGGTTCAGCCCCTTCGGCGCCAACCTGT
ACCTGAGCATGTTCTGGAGACTGGAACAGGGCCCAGCCGCCGCTATTGGCCTGAGCCTGGTCATCGGCAT
CGTGATGGCCGAGGTGCTGCGGAAGCTGGGCGCCGACAAAGTGCGCGTGAAGTGGCCCAACGACCTGTAT
CTGCAGGACCGGAAGCTGGCCGGCATCCTGGTGGAACTGACCGGCAAAACAGGCGACGCCGCCCAGATCG
TGATCGGCGCTGGCATCAACATGGCCATGCGGCGGGTGGAAGAGAGCGTGGTCAACCAGGGCTGGATCAC
CCTGCAGGAAGCCGGCATCAACCTGGACCGGAACACCCTGGCCGCCATGCTGATCAGAGAGCTGAGAGCC
GCCCTGGAACTGTTCGAGCAGGAAGGCCTGGCCCCCTACCTGAGCAGATGGGAGAAGCTGGACAACTTCA
TCAACCGGCCCGTGAAACTGATCATCGGCGACAAAGAGATCTTCGGCATCAGCCGGGGCATCGACAAGCA
GGGGGCCCTGCTCCTGGAACAGGACGGCATCATCAAGCCCTGGATGGGCGGCGAGATCAGCCTGCGGAGC
GCCGAGAAGTGATGACTCGAGTCTAGAGGGCCCGTTTAAACCCGCTGATCAGCCTCGACTGTGCCTTCTA
GTTGCCAGCCATCTGTTGTTTGCCCCTCCCCCGTGCCTTCCTTGACCCTGGAAGGTGCCACTCCCACTGT
CCTTTCCTAATAAAATGAGGAAATTGCATCGCATTGTCTGAGTAGGTGTCATTCTATTCTGGGGGGTGGG
GTGGGGCAGGACAGCAAGGGGGAGGATTGGGAAGACAATAGCAGGCATGCTGGGGATGCGGTGGGCTCTA
TGGCTTCTGAGGCGGAAAGAACCAGCTGGGGCTCTAGGGGGTATCCCC
[124 nt withheld, positions 4739-4862]
C
[91 nt withheld, positions 4864-4954]
AGGGTGATGGTTCACGTACCTAGAAGTTCCTATTCCGAAGTTCCTATTCTCTAGAAAGTATAGGAACTTC
CTTGGCCAAAAAGCCTGAACTCACCGCGACGTCTGTCGAGAAGTTTCTGATCGAAAAGTTCGACAGCGTC
TCCGACCTGATGCAGCTCTCGGAGGGCGAAGAATCTCGTGCTTTCAGCTTCGATGTAGGAGGGCGTGGAT
ATGTCCTGCGGGTAAATAGCTGCGCCGATGGTTTCTACAAAGATCGTTATGTTTATCGGCACTTTGCATC
GGCCGCGCTCCCGATTCCGGAAGTGCTTGACATTGGGGAATTCAGCGAGAGCCTGACCTATTGCATCTCC
CGCCGTGCACAGGGTGTCACGTTGCAAGACCTGCCTGAAACCGAACTGCCCGCTGTTCTGCAGCCGGTCG
CGGAGGCCATGGATGCGATCGCTGCGGCCGATCTTAGCCAGACGAGCGGGTTCGGCCCATTCGGACCGCA
AGGAATCGGTCAATACACTACATGGCGTGATTTCATATGCGCGATTGCTGATCCCCATGTGTATCACTGG
CAAACTGTGATGGACGACACCGTCAGTGCGTCCGTCGCGCAGGCTCTCGATGAGCTGATGCTTTGGGCCG
AGGACTGCCCCGAAGTCCGGCACCTCGTGCACGCGGATTTCGGCTCCAACAATGTCCTGACGGACAATGG
CCGCATAACAGCGGTCATTGACTGGAGCGAGGCGATGTTCGGGGATTCCCAATACGAGGTCGCCAACATC
TTCTTCTGGAGGCCGTGGTTGGCTTGTATGGAGCAGCAGACGCGCTACTTCGAGCGGAGGCATCCGGAGC
TTGCAGGATCGCCGCGGCTCCGGGCGTATATGCTCCGCATTGGTCTTGACCAACTCTATCAGAGCTTGGT
TGACGGCAATTTCGATGATGCAGCTTGGGCGCAGGGTCGATGCGACGCAATCGTCCGATCCGGAGCCGGG
ACTGTCGGGCGTACACAAATCGCCCGCAGAAGCGCGGCCGTCTGGACCGATGGCTGTGTAGAAGTACTCG
CCGATAGTGGAAACCGACGCCCCAGCACTCGTCCGAGGGCAAAGGAATAGCACGTACTACGAGATTTCGA
TTCCACCGCCGCCTTCTATGAAAGGTTGGGCTTCGGAATCGTTTTCCGGGACGCCGGCTGGATGATCCTC
CAGCGCGGGGATCTCATGCTGGAGTTCTTCGCCCACCCCAACTTGTTTATTGCAGCTTATAATGGTTACA
AATAAAGCAATAGCATCACAAATTTCACAAATAAAGCATTTTTTTCACTGCATTCTAGTTGTGGTTTGTC
CAAACTCATCAATGTATCTTATCATGTCTGTATACCGTCGACCTCTAGCTAGAGCTTGGCGTAATCATGG
TCATAGCTGTTTCCTGTGTGAAATTGTTATCCGCTCACAATTCCACACAACATACGAGCCGGAAGCATAA
AGTGTAAAGCCTGGGGTGCCTAATGAGTGAGCTAACTCACATTAATTGCGTTGCGCTCACTGCCCGCTTT
CCAGTCGGGAAACCTGTCGTGCCAGCTGCATTAATGAATCGGCCAACGCGCGGGGAGAGGCGGTTTGCGT
ATTGGGCGCTCTTCCGCTTCCTCGCTCACTGACTCGCTGCGCTCGGTCGTTCGGCTGCGGCGAGCGGTAT
CAGCTCACTCAAAGGCGGTAATACGGTTATCCACAGAATCAGGGGATAACGCAGGAAAGAACATGTGAGC
AAAAGGCCAGCAAAAGGCCAGGAACCGTAAAAAGGCCGCGTTGCTGGCGTTTTTCCATAGGCTCCGCCCC
CCTGACGAGCATCACAAAAATCGACGCTCAAGTCAGAGGTGGCGAAACCCGACAGGACTATAAAGATACC
AGGCGTTTCCCCCTGGAAGCTCCCTCGTGCGCTCTCCTGTTCCGACCCTGCCGCTTACCGGATACCTGTC
CGCCTTTCTCCCTTCGGGAAGCGTGGCGCTTTCTCATAGCTCACGCTGTAGGTATCTCAGTTCGGTGTAG
GTCGTTCGCTCCAAGCTGGGCTGTGTGCACGAACCCCCCGTTCAGCCCGACCGCTGCGCCTTATCCGGTA
ACTATCGTCTTGAGTCCAACCCGGTAAGACACGACTTATCGCCACTGGCAGCAGCCACTGGTAACAGGAT
TAGCAGAGCGAGGTATGTAGGCGGTGCTACAGAGTTCTTGAAGTGGTGGCCTAACTACGGCTACACTAGA
AGAACAGTATTTGGTATCTGCGCTCTGCTGAAGCCAGTTACCTTCGGAAAAAGAGTTGGTAGCTCTTGAT
CCGGCAAACAAACCACCGCTGGTAGCGGTGGTTTTTTTGTTTGCAAGCAGCAGATTACGCGCAGAAAAAA
AGGATCTCAAGAAGATCCTTTGATCTTTTCTACGGGGTCTGACGCTCAGTGGAACGAAAACTCACGTTAA
GGGATTTTGGTCATGAGATTATCAAAAAGGATCTTCACCTAGATCCTTTTAAATTAAAAATGAAGTTTTA
AATCAATCTAAAGTATATATGAGTAAACTTGGTCTGACAGTTACCAATGCTTAATCAGTGAGGCACCTAT
CTCAGCGATCTGTCTATTTCGTTCATCCATAGTTGCCTGACTCCCCGTCGTGTAGATAACTACGATACGG
GAGGGCTTACCATCTGGCCCCAGTGCTGCAATGATACCGCGAGACCCACGCTCACCGGCTCCAGATTTAT
CAGCAATAAACCAGCCAGCCGGAAGGGCCGAGCGCAGAAGTGGTCCTGCAACTTTATCCGCCTCCATCCA
GTCTATTAATTGTTGCCGGGAAGCTAGAGTAAGTAGTTCGCCAGTTAATAGTTTGCGCAACGTTGTTGCC
ATTGCTACAGGCATCGTGGTGTCACGCTCGTCGTTTGGTATGGCTTCATTCAGCTCCGGTTCCCAACGAT
CAAGGCGAGTTACATGATCCCCCATGTTGTGCAAAAAAGCGGTTAGCTCCTTCGGTCCTCCGATCGTTGT
CAGAAGTAAGTTGGCCGCAGTGTTATCACTCATGGTTATGGCAGCACTGCATAATTCTCTTACTGTCATG
CCATCCGTAAGATGCTTTTCTGTGACTGGTGAGTACTCAACCAAGTCATTCTGAGAATAGTGTATGCGGC
GACCGAGTTGCTCTTGCCCGGCGTCAATACGGGATAATACCGCGCCACATAGCAGAACTTTAAAAGTGCT
CATCATTGGAAAACGTTCTTCGGGGCGAAAACTCTCAAGGATCTTACCGCTGTTGAGATCCAGTTCGATG
TAACCCACTCGTGCACCCAACTGATCTTCAGCATCTTTTACTTTCACCAGCGTTTCTGGGTGAGCAAAAA
CAGGAAGGCAAAATGCCGCAAAAAAGGGAATAAGGGCGACACGGAAATGTTGAATACTCATACTCTTCCT
TTTTCAATATTATTGAAGCATTTATCAGGGTTATTGTCTCATGAGCGGATACATATTTGAATGTATTTAG
AAAAATAAACAAATAGGGGTTCCGCGCACATTTCCCCGAAAAGTGCCACCTGACGTCGACGGATCGGGAG
ATCTCCCGATCCCCTATGGTGCACTCTCAGTACAATCTGCTCTGATGCCGCATAGTTAAGCCAGTATCTG
CTCCCTGCTTGTGTGTTGGAGGTCGCTGAGTAGTGCGCGAGCAAAATTTAAGCTACAACAAGGCAAGGCT
TGACCGACAATTGCATGAAGAATCTGCTTAGGGTTAGGCGTTTTGCGCTGCTTCGCGATGTACGGGCCAG
ATATACGCGTT
